Addgene plasmid #207007: PCUP1-GFP-Osh1-406
Purpose: Integration of Osh1-GFP as an additional copy in genome, expressed under CUP1 promoter. Uses auxotrophic marker URA3 (Saccharomyces cerevisiae) for selection. Yeast PMN pathway substrate.
Depositing lab: Zhiping Xie. Depositing organization: Shanghai Jiao Tong University. Publication: Membrane recruitment of Atg8 by Hfl1 facilitates turnover of vacuolar membrane proteins in yeast cells approaching stationary phase. He CW, Cui XF, Ma SJ, Xu Q, Ran YP, Chen WZ, Mu JX, Li H, Zhu J, Gong Q, Xie Z. BMC Biol. 2021 Jun 4;19(1):117. doi: 10.1186/s12915-021-01048-7. PubMed 34088313.
Backbone
  Vector backbone: pRS406
  Vector type: Yeast Expression
Growth in bacteria
  Bacterial resistance: Ampicillin, 100 μg/mL
  Growth temperature: 37°C
  Growth strain: DH5alpha
  Copy number: High Copy
Gene/Insert
  Gene/Insert name: OSH1
  Species: S. cerevisiae (budding yeast)
  Tag / fusion protein: GFP (N terminal on insert)
  Cloning method: Restriction Enzyme; 5′ cloning site unknown (unknown if destroyed)
Terms and licenses: Academic/Nonprofit Terms; Industry Terms: Not Available to Industry
How to cite: PCUP1-GFP-Osh1-406 was a gift from Zhiping Xie (Addgene plasmid # 207007 ; http://n2t.net/addgene:207007 ; RRID:Addgene_207007)
