[The description below was written by a language model from this plasmid's Addgene catalogue record and pLannotate feature annotations shown in this document.]
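Description:
PCUP1-GFP-Osh1-406 is a yeast integrating expression plasmid built on pRS406, designed to place an extra, GFP-tagged copy of the Saccharomyces cerevisiae OSH1 gene into the genome. No yeast replication origin or centromere is annotated, consistent with an integrative vector that must recombine into a chromosome to be maintained. Transformants are selected by uracil prototrophy through the URA3 marker, which is carried with its own promoter and can be counterselected with 5-FOA. In E. coli the plasmid is propagated at high copy from a ColE1/pUC-type origin under ampicillin selection (β-lactamase). It also retains the usual backbone remnants: an f1 origin, lac promoter/operator and lacZα fragments, and T3 and T7 promoters flanking the cloning region.

The payload is a single expression cassette in which the copper-regulated CUP1 metallothionein promoter drives GFP (S65T) fused to the N terminus of full-length Osh1 (annotated under its alias SWH1). Osh1 is a lipid-binding protein involved in sterol distribution that binds phosphoinositides and is linked to formation of piecemeal microautophagy of the nucleus (PMN) vesicles. The record describes the fusion as a PMN pathway substrate, so it serves as a fluorescent reporter for following Osh1 localisation and turnover in yeast. No transcription terminator is annotated downstream of the coding sequence, and the 5′ cloning site is not recorded. The catalogue purpose line writes "Osh1-GFP", but both the tag field and the feature tables place GFP upstream of OSH1. The sequencing-derived and depositor sequences give the same feature layout and differ by only a few nucleotides, in and downstream of the f1 origin region.
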