Features (pLannotate 1.2.2; 19 found; start..end, strand, type, name):
     45..80      -  CDS            rop (fragment): Rop protein, which maintains plasmids at low copy number; rop
    175..279     +  promoter       AmpR promoter: bla
    280..1140    +  CDS            AmpR: β-lactamase; bla; confers resistance to ampicillin, carbenicillin, and related antibiotics
   1311..1899    +  rep_origin     ori: high-copy-number ColE1/pMB1/pBR322/pUC origin of replication
   2082..2174    +  CDS            lacI (fragment): lac repressor; lacI; The lac repressor binds to the lac operator to inhibit transcription in E. coli. This inhibition can be relieved by adding lactose or isopropyl-β-D-thiogalactopyranoside (IPTG).
   2187..2208    +  protein_bind   CAP binding site: CAP binding activates transcription in the presence of cAMP. E. coli catabolite activator protein
   2223..2253    +  promoter       lac promoter: promoter for the E. coli lac operon
   2261..2277    +  protein_bind   lac operator: The lac repressor binds to the lac operator to inhibit transcription in E. coli. This inhibition can be relieved by adding lactose or isopropyl-β-D-thiogalactopyranoside (IPTG). lac repressor encoded by lacI
   2322..2340    +  promoter       T3 promoter: promoter for bacteriophage T3 RNA polymerase
   2359..2593    +  promoter       CUP1 promoter: S. cerevisiae CUP1; inducible metallothionein promoter, regulated by Cu2+
   2604..3317    +  CDS            GFP (S65T): GFP (S65T) is a basic (constitutively fluorescent) green fluorescent protein published in 1995, derived from Aequorea victoria.
   3336..6899    +  CDS            SWH1: OSH1_YEAST - Also known as OSH1. Experimental evidence at protein level: Swiss-Prot protein existence level 1. Lipid-binding protein involved in maintenance of intracellular sterol distribution and homeostasis. Binds to phosphoinositides. May be involved in formation of PMN vesicles by altering the membrane lipid composition. From Saccharomyces cerevisiae (strain ATCC 204508 / S288c) (Baker's yeast).
   7241..7259    -  promoter       T7 promoter: promoter for bacteriophage T7 RNA polymerase
   7267..7422    +  CDS            lacZα (fragment): LacZα fragment of β-galactosidase; lacZ fragment
   7430..7885    +  rep_origin     f1 ori (sequence partly withheld): f1 bacteriophage origin of replication; arrow indicates direction of (+) strand synthesis
   7886..7937    -  misc_feature   bom (fragment): basis of mobility region from pBR322
   8016..8819    -  CDS            URA3: orotidine-5'-phosphate decarboxylase, required for uracil biosynthesis; S. cerevisiae URA3; yeast auxotrophic marker, counterselectable with 5-fluoroorotic acid (5-FOA)
   8820..9035    -  promoter       URA3 promoter: S. cerevisiae URA3
   9050..9099    -  misc_feature   bom (fragment): basis of mobility region from pBR322
>Addgene plasmid #207007 | PCUP1-GFP-Osh1-406 | depositor full sequence | sequence record 403031 | Full Sequence
TCCGCTTACAGACAAGCTGTGACCGTCTCCGGGAGCTGCATGTGTCAGAGGTTTTCACCGTCATCACCGA
AACGCGCGAGACGAAAGGGCCTCGTGATACGCCTATTTTTATAGGTTAATGTCATGATAATAATGGTTTC
TTAGACGTCAGGTGGCACTTTTCGGGGAAATGTGCGCGGAACCCCTATTTGTTTATTTTTCTAAATACAT
TCAAATATGTATCCGCTCATGAGACAATAACCCTGATAAATGCTTCAATAATATTGAAAAAGGAAGAGTA
TGAGTATTCAACATTTCCGTGTCGCCCTTATTCCCTTTTTTGCGGCATTTTGCCTTCCTGTTTTTGCTCA
CCCAGAAACGCTGGTGAAAGTAAAAGATGCTGAAGATCAGTTGGGTGCACGAGTGGGTTACATCGAACTG
GATCTCAACAGCGGTAAGATCCTTGAGAGTTTTCGCCCCGAAGAACGTTTTCCAATGATGAGCACTTTTA
AAGTTCTGCTATGTGGCGCGGTATTATCCCGTATTGACGCCGGGCAAGAGCAACTCGGTCGCCGCATACA
CTATTCTCAGAATGACTTGGTTGAGTACTCACCAGTCACAGAAAAGCATCTTACGGATGGCATGACAGTA
AGAGAATTATGCAGTGCTGCCATAACCATGAGTGATAACACTGCGGCCAACTTACTTCTGACAACGATCG
GAGGACCGAAGGAGCTAACCGCTTTTTTGCACAACATGGGGGATCATGTAACTCGCCTTGATCGTTGGGA
ACCGGAGCTGAATGAAGCCATACCAAACGACGAGCGTGACACCACGATGCCTGTAGCAATGGCAACAACG
TTGCGCAAACTATTAACTGGCGAACTACTTACTCTAGCTTCCCGGCAACAATTAATAGACTGGATGGAGG
CGGATAAAGTTGCAGGACCACTTCTGCGCTCGGCCCTTCCGGCTGGCTGGTTTATTGCTGATAAATCTGG
AGCCGGTGAGCGTGGGTCTCGCGGTATCATTGCAGCACTGGGGCCAGATGGTAAGCCCTCCCGTATCGTA
GTTATCTACACGACGGGGAGTCAGGCAACTATGGATGAACGAAATAGACAGATCGCTGAGATAGGTGCCT
CACTGATTAAGCATTGGTAACTGTCAGACCAAGTTTACTCATATATACTTTAGATTGATTTAAAACTTCA
TTTTTAATTTAAAAGGATCTAGGTGAAGATCCTTTTTGATAATCTCATGACCAAAATCCCTTAACGTGAG
TTTTCGTTCCACTGAGCGTCAGACCCCGTAGAAAAGATCAAAGGATCTTCTTGAGATCCTTTTTTTCTGC
GCGTAATCTGCTGCTTGCAAACAAAAAAACCACCGCTACCAGCGGTGGTTTGTTTGCCGGATCAAGAGCT
ACCAACTCTTTTTCCGAAGGTAACTGGCTTCAGCAGAGCGCAGATACCAAATACTGTCCTTCTAGTGTAG
CCGTAGTTAGGCCACCACTTCAAGAACTCTGTAGCACCGCCTACATACCTCGCTCTGCTAATCCTGTTAC
CAGTGGCTGCTGCCAGTGGCGATAAGTCGTGTCTTACCGGGTTGGACTCAAGACGATAGTTACCGGATAA
GGCGCAGCGGTCGGGCTGAACGGGGGGTTCGTGCACACAGCCCAGCTTGGAGCGAACGACCTACACCGAA
CTGAGATACCTACAGCGTGAGCTATGAGAAAGCGCCACGCTTCCCGAAGGGAGAAAGGCGGACAGGTATC
CGGTAAGCGGCAGGGTCGGAACAGGAGAGCGCACGAGGGAGCTTCCAGGGGGAAACGCCTGGTATCTTTA
TAGTCCTGTCGGGTTTCGCCACCTCTGACTTGAGCGTCGATTTTTGTGATGCTCGTCAGGGGGGCGGAGC
CTATGGAAAAACGCCAGCAACGCGGCCTTTTTACGGTTCCTGGCCTTTTGCTGGCCTTTTGCTCACATGT
TCTTTCCTGCGTTATCCCCTGATTCTGTGGATAACCGTATTACCGCCTTTGAGTGAGCTGATACCGCTCG
CCGCAGCCGAACGACCGAGCGCAGCGAGTCAGTGAGCGAGGAAGCGGAAGAGCGCCCAATACGCAAACCG
CCTCTCCCCGCGCGTTGGCCGATTCATTAATGCAGCTGGCACGACAGGTTTCCCGACTGGAAAGCGGGCA
GTGAGCGCAACGCAATTAATGTGAGTTACCTCACTCATTAGGCACCCCAGGCTTTACACTTTATGCTTCC
GGCTCCTATGTTGTGTGGAATTGTGAGCGGATAACAATTTCACACAGGAAACAGCTATGACCATGATTAC
GCCAAGCGCGCAATTAACCCTCACTAAAGGGAACAAAAGCTGGAGCTCCTAGTTAGAAAAAGACATTTTT
GCTGTCAGTCACTGTCAAGAGATTCTTTTGCTGGCATTTCTTCTAGAAGCAAAAAGAGCGATGCGTCTTT
TCCGCTGAACCGTTCCAGCAAAAAAGACTACCAACGCAATATGGATTGTCAGAATCATATAAAAGAGAAG
CAAATAACTCCTTGTCTTGTATCAATTGCATTATAATATCTTCTTGTTAGTGCAATATCATATAGAAGTC
ATCGACTAGTAACATGTCTAAAGGTGAAGAATTATTCACTGGTGTTGTCCCAATTTTGGTTGAATTAGAT
GGTGATGTTAATGGTCACAAATTTTCTGTCTCCGGTGAAGGTGAAGGTGATGCTACTTACGGTAAATTGA
CCTTAAAATTTATTTGTACTACTGGTAAATTGCCAGTTCCATGGCCAACCTTAGTCACTACTTTAACTTA
TGGTGTTCAATGTTTTTCTAGATACCCAGATCATATGAAACAACATGACTTTTTCAAGTCTGCCATGCCA
GAAGGTTATGTTCAAGAAAGAACTATTTTTTTCAAAGATGACGGTAACTACAAGACCAGAGCTGAAGTCA
AGTTTGAAGGTGATACCTTAGTTAATAGAATCGAATTAAAAGGTATTGATTTTAAAGAAGATGGTAACAT
TTTAGGTCACAAATTGGAATACAACTATAACTCTCACAATGTTTACATCATGGCTGACAAACAAAAGAAT
GGTATCAAAGTTAACTTCAAAATTAGACACAACATTGAAGATGGTTCTGTTCAATTAGCTGACCATTATC
AACAAAATACTCCAATTGGTGATGGTCCAGTCTTGTTACCAGACAACCATTACTTATCCACTCAATCTGC
CTTATCCAAAGATCCAAACGAAAAGAGAGACCACATGGTCTTGTTAGAATTTGTTACTGCTGCTGGTATT
ACCCATGGTATGGATGAATTGTACAAAGGAGCCGGAACAAGTGACATGGAACAACCTGATCTATCGTCTG
TGGCCATCAGTAAGCCGCTGCTGAAGTTGAAACTTCTCGACGCCCTTCGCCAGGGAAGTTTCCCCAACCT
ACAAGATCTCCTAAAGAAACAATTCCAGCCGCTAGACGACCCAAACGTCCAACAAGTGCTCCATCTCATG
CTCCACTATGCCGTGCAAGTCGCCCCCATGGCTGTCATAAAGGAAATCGTCCATCATTGGGTCTCAACTA
CAAACACCACTTTTCTAAACATCCATCTTGATCTAAACGAACGGGACTCCAACGGCAACACCCCATTGCA
CATCGCCGCCTACCAGTCCCGCGGTGATATCGTAGCCTTCCTCCTGGACCAACCAACCATCAACGACTGC
GTGCTCAACAACTCCCACTTGCAGGCCATCGAAATGTGCAAGAACCTAAACATCGCGCAGATGATGCAGG
TGAAACGCTCCACATACGTTGCAGAGACCGCCCAGGAATTCAGAACAGCTTTTAACAACAGGGACTTCGG
CCACCTAGAATCTATCCTCTCCAGCCCTCGAAACGCAGAACTGCTCGACATCAACGGTATGGACCCGGAG
ACTGGCGATACCGTTCTGCACGAATTCGTCAAGAAAAGAGACGTCATCATGTGCCGTTGGTTGCTTGAAC
ACGGTGCTGACCCCTTCAAGAGAGACCGCAAGGGCAAACTGCCCATCGAGCTCGTTAGGAAAGTCAATGA
AAACGACACCGCCACCAACACCAAGATCGCCATCGACATCGAACTGAAAAAACTATTGGAAAGGGCCACC
AGGGAGCAAAGTGTCATCGACGTCACAAACAACAACTTGCACGAGGCCCCCACTTACAAAGGCTACCTGA
AAAAATGGACCAACTTCGCTCAAGGCTACAAATTGCGTTGGTTCATCCTTAGTAGCGATGGGAAACTATC
CTACTACATCGATCAGGCCGACACTAAGAATGCCTGCAGGGGCTCCCTAAACATGTCTTCGTGCTCTCTG
CATTTGGATTCGTCTGAAAAGTTGAAATTCGAAATTATCGGCGGTAACAACGGTGTTATCAGGTGGCATT
TAAAGGGGAACCACCCCATCGAGACAAATAGATGGGTTTGGGCCATCCAGGGCGCCATAAGATACGCAAA
GGACAGAGAAATTTTGCTGCACAATGGCCCCTATTCGCCTTCTCTGGCCTTAAGCCATGGCTTGTCATCC
AAAGTGTCCAATAAAGAAAACTTGCATGCAACTTCAAAACGGTTGACCAAGAGCCCGCATCTGTCCAAAT
CCACACTGACACAAAACGATCACGATAATGACGATGACAGCACTAACAACAACAACAACAAAAGTAATAA
TGATTATGACGATAATAATAATAATAATAATAATGACGATGATGATTATGATGATGATGATGAAAGTAGA
CCCCTCATAGAACCATTACCGTTGATTTCATCCAGAAGCCAAAGCTTAAGCGAAATCACTCCCGGTCCAC
ATTCTAGGAAGTCTACAGTCTCGTCTACAAGGGCAGCCGATATACCATCAGATGATGAGGGTTACTCTGA
GGACGATTCTGATGACGACGGTAACTCCTCTTACACAATGGAAAACGGCGGTGAAAACGATGGCGACGAA
GATCTAAATGCCATTTATGGTCCCTATATTCAAAAACTACACATGCTACAAAGATCCATTTCCATCGAGT
TGGCATCTTTGAACGAATTGCTGCAAGATAAACAACAACACGATGAGTACTGGAACACCGTCAACACTTC
TATTGAAACCGTCAGCGAATTTTTCGACAAATTAAATCGGTTGACCTCTCAAAGGGAAAAAAGAATGATT
GCCCAAATGACCAAGCAACGGGATGTTAACAATGTTTGGATTCAATCGGTAAAAGATCTGGAAATGGAAC
TGGTTGATAAAGACGAAAAATTGGTTGCCTTGGATAAAGAACGGAAAAATCTGAAAAAAATGCTTCAAAA
AAAATTGAACAATCAACCACAGGTTGAAACTGAGGCTAATGAAGAATCCGATGATGCAAATTCAATGATA
AAAGGATCCCAAGAATCAACAAATACCCTTGAGGAAATCGTAAAATTTATCGAAGCAACAAAGGAAAGTG
ATGAGGATTCTGACGCCGACGAATTTTTCGACGCAGAAGAAGCTGCTTCCGACAAAAAAGCCAATGATTC
GGAAGACTTAACCACAAACAAGGAGACTCCAGCTAATGCGAAACCACAAGAAGAAGCTCCTGAAGACGAG
AGCCTTATTGTGATCAGTTCTCCACAGGTGGAAAAGAAGAACCAACTATTAAAAGAGGGATCATTCGTCG
GATATGAAGACCCAGTGAGAACCAAACTGGCTTTAGACGAAGATAATCGTCCCAAGATTGGTCTCTGGTC
TGTTTTAAAGTCTATGGTCGGTCAAGACTTAACCAAACTAACTCTACCGGTATCGTTCAATGAGCCAACA
TCCTTACTACAGAGAGTATCTGAAGATATTGAGTATTCTCATATTCTTGACCAAGCTGCCACTTTTGAAG
ACTCCTCTTTAAGAATGCTATATGTAGCTGCCTTTACTGCATCAATGTACGCATCTACCACTAACAGAGT
GTCTAAACCATTCAACCCCTTACTCGGTGAAACTTTTGAATATGCCAGAACTGATGGTCAGTACCGATTC
TTCACCGAACAAGTCTCTCACCACCCACCTATCTCTGCTACTTGGACAGAATCGCCCAAATGGGATTTTT
ACGGTGAATGTAATGTTGATTCGTCATTCAATGGGCGCACGTTCGCCGTGCAACATTTAGGATTATGGTA
CATTACTATCCGGCCTGATCATAATATTAGTGTTCCCGAGGAAACTTATTCCTGGAAAAAACCAAATAAC
ACTGTTATCGGTATTTTAATGGGGAAACCACAAGTAGACAACAGTGGGGACGTCAAAGTCACAAACCATA
CCACAGGCGACTATTGTATGCTGCATTACAAAGCCCATGGCTGGACCTCAGCCGGTGCATATGAAGTCAG
AGGTGAAGTATTCAACAAGGACGATAAAAAATTATGGGTTCTTGGTGGGCATTGGAATGATTCCATTTAC
GGGAAAAAAGTAACTGCTAGAGGCGGAGAACTGACATTAGACAGAATAAAAACGGCAAATTCTGCCACGG
GAGGACCAAAACTAGATGGGTCTAAGTTTCTGATATGGAAAGCAAATGAAAGGCCTTCAGTGCCATTTAA
TTTAACGTCGTTTGCATTGACTTTGAATGCTTTGCCACCCCACTTGATACCATATTTAGCACCCACAGAT
AGTCGTTTAAGGCCCGATCAAAGGGCTATGGAAAATGGTGAATACGATAAAGCTGCCGCGGAAAAGCATC
GTGTTGAAGTAAAACAAAGGGCAGCAAAAAAAGAAAGGGAACAAAAAGGAGAAGAATACAGACCTAAGTG
GTTTGTCCAGGAGGAGCACCCCGTTACCAAAAGTCTATACTGGAAATTTAATGGAGAGTATTGGAACAAA
AGAAAAAATCATGACTTTAAAGATTGTGCTGATATTTTCTAAGCTGTGCAATGTAGTCACAATAACACTC
GTTCATTTGTATCCATTGCGAATGCCGGTACATCGGAAAACAGGATAGGACCTATTTAATTATATAGTAT
GAAGTATTCATAACTTCTTGAGGCATCAATACATCATATTCCATGAGCTGCGTGGCATTCATACTCATTG
ATTTAAAGGTTTTTTATTTTCATGGAAAAGATTAACCGGGCTGAACGAAATATATTAAAGATGCTAAAAC
TTATGCTTTCATTGACTTTCAATAGTGTCCACTAACCAAAAAAAAAAACTACTCTAACAAGGGATCCCCA
TGGATTCAAAGCCGATGGTACCCAATTCGCCCTATAGTGAGTCGTATTACGCGCGCTCACTGGCCGTCGT
TTTACAACGTCGTGACTGGGAAAACCCTGGCGTTACCCAACTTAATCGCCTTGCAGCACATCCCCCTTTC
GCCAGCTGGCGTAATAGCGAAGAGGCCCGCACCGATCGCCCTTCCCAACAGTTGCGCAGCCTGAATGGCG
AATGGCGCG
[124 nt withheld, positions 7430-7553]
C
[91 nt withheld, positions 7555-7645]
A
[49 nt withheld, positions 7647-7695]
CCTTTGACGTTGGAGTCCACGTTCTTT
[37 nt withheld, positions 7723-7759]
ACCCTATCTCGGTCTATTCTTTTGATTTATAAGGGATTTTGCCGATTTCGGCCTATTGGTTAAAAAATGA
GCTGATTTAACAAAAATTTAACGCGAATTTTAACAAAATATTAACGTTTACAATTTCCTGATGCGGTATT
TTCTCCTTACGCATCTGTGCGGTATTTCACACCGCATAGGGTAATAACTGATATAATTAAATTGAAGCTC
TAATTTGTGAGTTTAGTATACATGCATTTACTTATAATACAGTTTTTTAGTTTTGCTGGCCGCATCTTCT
CAAATATGCTTCCCAGCCTGCTTTTCTGTAACGTTCACCCTCTACCTTAGCATCCCTTCCCTTTGCAAAT
AGTCCTCTTCCAACAATAATAATGTCAGATCCTGTAGAGACCACATCATCCACGGTTCTATACTGTTGAC
CCAATGCGTCTCCCTTGTCATCTAAACCCACACCGGGTGTCATAATCAACCAATCGTAACCTTCATCTCT
TCCACCCATGTCTCTTTGAGCAATAAAGCCGATAACAAAATCTTTGTCGCTCTTCGCAATGTCAACAGTA
CCCTTAGTATATTCTCCAGTAGATAGGGAGCCCTTGCATGACAATTCTGCTAACATCAAAAGGCCTCTAG
GTTCCTTTGTTACTTCTTCTGCCGCCTGCTTCAAACCGCTAACAATACCTGGGCCCACCACACCGTGTGC
ATTCGTAATGTCTGCCCATTCTGCTATTCTGTATACACCCGCAGAGTACTGCAATTTGACTGTATTACCA
ATGTCAGCAAATTTTCTGTCTTCGAAGAGTAAAAAATTGTACTTGGCGGATAATGCCTTTAGCGGCTTAA
CTGTGCCCTCCATGGAAAAATCAGTCAAGATATCCACATGTGTTTTTAGTAAACAAATTTTGGGACCTAA
TGCTTCAACTAACTCCAGTAATTCCTTGGTGGTACGAACATCCAATGAAGCACACAAGTTTGTTTGCTTT
TCGTGCATGATATTAAATAGCTTGGCAGCAACAGGACTAGGATGAGTAGCAGCACGTTCCTTATATGTAG
CTTTCGACATGATTTATCTTCGTTTCCTGCAGGTTTTTGTTCTGTGCAGTTGGGTTAAGAATACTGGGCA
ATTTCATGTTTCTTCAACACTACATATGCGTATATATACCAATCTAAGTCTGTGCTCCTTCCTTCGTTCT
TCCTTCTGTTCGGAGATTACCGAATCAAAAAAATTTCAAAGAAACCGAAATCAAAAAAAAGAATAAAAAA
AAAATGATGAATTGAATTGAAAAGCTGTGGTATGGTGCACTCTCAGTACAATCTGCTCTGATGCCGCATA
GTTAAGCCAGCCCCGACACCCGCCAACACCCGCTGACGCGCCCTGACGGGCTTGTCTGCTCCCGGCA
