Features (pLannotate 1.2.2; 19 found; start..end, strand, type, name):
     45..80      -  CDS            rop (fragment): Rop protein, which maintains plasmids at low copy number; rop
    175..279     +  promoter       AmpR promoter: bla
    280..1140    +  CDS            AmpR: β-lactamase; bla; confers resistance to ampicillin, carbenicillin, and related antibiotics
   1311..1899    +  rep_origin     ori: high-copy-number ColE1/pMB1/pBR322/pUC origin of replication
   2082..2174    +  CDS            lacI (fragment): lac repressor; lacI; The lac repressor binds to the lac operator to inhibit transcription in E. coli. This inhibition can be relieved by adding lactose or isopropyl-β-D-thiogalactopyranoside (IPTG).
   2187..2208    +  protein_bind   CAP binding site: CAP binding activates transcription in the presence of cAMP. E. coli catabolite activator protein
   2223..2253    +  promoter       lac promoter: promoter for the E. coli lac operon
   2261..2277    +  protein_bind   lac operator: The lac repressor binds to the lac operator to inhibit transcription in E. coli. This inhibition can be relieved by adding lactose or isopropyl-β-D-thiogalactopyranoside (IPTG). lac repressor encoded by lacI
   2322..2340    +  promoter       T3 promoter: promoter for bacteriophage T3 RNA polymerase
   2359..2593    +  promoter       CUP1 promoter: S. cerevisiae CUP1; inducible metallothionein promoter, regulated by Cu2+
   2604..3317    +  CDS            GFP (S65T): GFP (S65T) is a basic (constitutively fluorescent) green fluorescent protein published in 1995, derived from Aequorea victoria.
   3336..6899    +  CDS            SWH1: OSH1_YEAST - Also known as OSH1. Experimental evidence at protein level: Swiss-Prot protein existence level 1. Lipid-binding protein involved in maintenance of intracellular sterol distribution and homeostasis. Binds to phosphoinositides. May be involved in formation of PMN vesicles by altering the membrane lipid composition. From Saccharomyces cerevisiae (strain ATCC 204508 / S288c) (Baker's yeast).
   7241..7259    -  promoter       T7 promoter: promoter for bacteriophage T7 RNA polymerase
   7267..7422    +  CDS            lacZα (fragment): LacZα fragment of β-galactosidase; lacZ fragment
   7426..7854    +  rep_origin     f1 ori (sequence partly withheld): f1 bacteriophage origin of replication; arrow indicates direction of (+) strand synthesis
   7882..7933    -  misc_feature   bom (fragment): basis of mobility region from pBR322
   8012..8815    -  CDS            URA3: orotidine-5'-phosphate decarboxylase, required for uracil biosynthesis; S. cerevisiae URA3; yeast auxotrophic marker, counterselectable with 5-fluoroorotic acid (5-FOA)
   8816..9031    -  promoter       URA3 promoter: S. cerevisiae URA3
   9039..9088    -  misc_feature   bom (fragment): basis of mobility region from pBR322
>Addgene plasmid #207007 | PCUP1-GFP-Osh1-406 | addgene full sequence | sequence record 422254 | Addgene NGS Result
TCCGCTTACAGACAAGCTGTGACCGTCTCCGGGAGCTGCATGTGTCAGAGGTTTTCACCGTCATCACCGA
AACGCGCGAGACGAAAGGGCCTCGTGATACGCCTATTTTTATAGGTTAATGTCATGATAATAATGGTTTC
TTAGACGTCAGGTGGCACTTTTCGGGGAAATGTGCGCGGAACCCCTATTTGTTTATTTTTCTAAATACAT
TCAAATATGTATCCGCTCATGAGACAATAACCCTGATAAATGCTTCAATAATATTGAAAAAGGAAGAGTA
TGAGTATTCAACATTTCCGTGTCGCCCTTATTCCCTTTTTTGCGGCATTTTGCCTTCCTGTTTTTGCTCA
CCCAGAAACGCTGGTGAAAGTAAAAGATGCTGAAGATCAGTTGGGTGCACGAGTGGGTTACATCGAACTG
GATCTCAACAGCGGTAAGATCCTTGAGAGTTTTCGCCCCGAAGAACGTTTTCCAATGATGAGCACTTTTA
AAGTTCTGCTATGTGGCGCGGTATTATCCCGTATTGACGCCGGGCAAGAGCAACTCGGTCGCCGCATACA
CTATTCTCAGAATGACTTGGTTGAGTACTCACCAGTCACAGAAAAGCATCTTACGGATGGCATGACAGTA
AGAGAATTATGCAGTGCTGCCATAACCATGAGTGATAACACTGCGGCCAACTTACTTCTGACAACGATCG
GAGGACCGAAGGAGCTAACCGCTTTTTTGCACAACATGGGGGATCATGTAACTCGCCTTGATCGTTGGGA
ACCGGAGCTGAATGAAGCCATACCAAACGACGAGCGTGACACCACGATGCCTGTAGCAATGGCAACAACG
TTGCGCAAACTATTAACTGGCGAACTACTTACTCTAGCTTCCCGGCAACAATTAATAGACTGGATGGAGG
CGGATAAAGTTGCAGGACCACTTCTGCGCTCGGCCCTTCCGGCTGGCTGGTTTATTGCTGATAAATCTGG
AGCCGGTGAGCGTGGGTCTCGCGGTATCATTGCAGCACTGGGGCCAGATGGTAAGCCCTCCCGTATCGTA
GTTATCTACACGACGGGGAGTCAGGCAACTATGGATGAACGAAATAGACAGATCGCTGAGATAGGTGCCT
CACTGATTAAGCATTGGTAACTGTCAGACCAAGTTTACTCATATATACTTTAGATTGATTTAAAACTTCA
TTTTTAATTTAAAAGGATCTAGGTGAAGATCCTTTTTGATAATCTCATGACCAAAATCCCTTAACGTGAG
TTTTCGTTCCACTGAGCGTCAGACCCCGTAGAAAAGATCAAAGGATCTTCTTGAGATCCTTTTTTTCTGC
GCGTAATCTGCTGCTTGCAAACAAAAAAACCACCGCTACCAGCGGTGGTTTGTTTGCCGGATCAAGAGCT
ACCAACTCTTTTTCCGAAGGTAACTGGCTTCAGCAGAGCGCAGATACCAAATACTGTTCTTCTAGTGTAG
CCGTAGTTAGGCCACCACTTCAAGAACTCTGTAGCACCGCCTACATACCTCGCTCTGCTAATCCTGTTAC
CAGTGGCTGCTGCCAGTGGCGATAAGTCGTGTCTTACCGGGTTGGACTCAAGACGATAGTTACCGGATAA
GGCGCAGCGGTCGGGCTGAACGGGGGGTTCGTGCACACAGCCCAGCTTGGAGCGAACGACCTACACCGAA
CTGAGATACCTACAGCGTGAGCTATGAGAAAGCGCCACGCTTCCCGAAGGGAGAAAGGCGGACAGGTATC
CGGTAAGCGGCAGGGTCGGAACAGGAGAGCGCACGAGGGAGCTTCCAGGGGGAAACGCCTGGTATCTTTA
TAGTCCTGTCGGGTTTCGCCACCTCTGACTTGAGCGTCGATTTTTGTGATGCTCGTCAGGGGGGCGGAGC
CTATGGAAAAACGCCAGCAACGCGGCCTTTTTACGGTTCCTGGCCTTTTGCTGGCCTTTTGCTCACATGT
TCTTTCCTGCGTTATCCCCTGATTCTGTGGATAACCGTATTACCGCCTTTGAGTGAGCTGATACCGCTCG
CCGCAGCCGAACGACCGAGCGCAGCGAGTCAGTGAGCGAGGAAGCGGAAGAGCGCCCAATACGCAAACCG
CCTCTCCCCGCGCGTTGGCCGATTCATTAATGCAGCTGGCACGACAGGTTTCCCGACTGGAAAGCGGGCA
GTGAGCGCAACGCAATTAATGTGAGTTAGCTCACTCATTAGGCACCCCAGGCTTTACACTTTATGCTTCC
GGCTCGTATGTTGTGTGGAATTGTGAGCGGATAACAATTTCACACAGGAAACAGCTATGACCATGATTAC
GCCAAGCGCGCAATTAACCCTCACTAAAGGGAACAAAAGCTGGAGCTCCTAGTTAGAAAAAGACATTTTT
GCTGTCAGTCACTGTCAAGAGATTCTTTTGCTGGCATTTCTTCTAGAAGCAAAAAGAGCGATGCGTCTTT
TCCGCTGAACCGTTCCAGCAAAAAAGACTACCAACGCAATATGGATTGTCAGAATCATATAAAAGAGAAG
CAAATAACTCCTTGTCTTGTATCAATTGCATTATAATATCTTCTTGTTAGTGCAATATCATATAGAAGTC
ATCGACTAGTAACATGTCTAAAGGTGAAGAATTATTCACTGGTGTTGTCCCAATTTTGGTTGAATTAGAT
GGTGATGTTAATGGTCACAAATTTTCTGTCTCCGGTGAAGGTGAAGGTGATGCTACTTACGGTAAATTGA
CCTTAAAATTTATTTGTACTACTGGTAAATTGCCAGTTCCATGGCCAACCTTAGTCACTACTTTAACTTA
TGGTGTTCAATGTTTTTCTAGATACCCAGATCATATGAAACAACATGACTTTTTCAAGTCTGCCATGCCA
GAAGGTTATGTTCAAGAAAGAACTATTTTTTTCAAAGATGACGGTAACTACAAGACCAGAGCTGAAGTCA
AGTTTGAAGGTGATACCTTAGTTAATAGAATCGAATTAAAAGGTATTGATTTTAAAGAAGATGGTAACAT
TTTAGGTCACAAATTGGAATACAACTATAACTCTCACAATGTTTACATCATGGCTGACAAACAAAAGAAT
GGTATCAAAGTTAACTTCAAAATTAGACACAACATTGAAGATGGTTCTGTTCAATTAGCTGACCATTATC
AACAAAATACTCCAATTGGTGATGGTCCAGTCTTGTTACCAGACAACCATTACTTATCCACTCAATCTGC
CTTATCCAAAGATCCAAACGAAAAGAGAGACCACATGGTCTTGTTAGAATTTGTTACTGCTGCTGGTATT
ACCCATGGTATTGATGAATTGTACAAAGGAGCCGGAACAAGTGACATGGAACAACCTGATCTATCGTCTG
TGGCCATCAGTAAGCCGCTGCTGAAGTTGAAACTTCTCGACGCCCTTCGCCAGGGAAGTTTCCCCAACCT
ACAAGATCTCCTAAAGAAACAATTCCAGCCGCTAGACGACCCAAACGTCCAACAAGTGCTCCATCTCATG
CTCCACTATGCCGTGCAAGTCGCCCCCATGGCTGTCATAAAGGAAATCGTCCATCATTGGGTCTCAACTA
CAAACACCACTTTTCTAAACATCCATCTTGATCTAAACGAACGGGACTCCAACGGCAACACCCCATTGCA
CATCGCCGCCTACCAGTCCCGCGGTGATATCGTAGCCTTCCTCCTGGACCAACCAACCATCAACGACTGC
GTGCTCAACAACTCCCACTTGCAGGCCATCGAAATGTGCAAGAACCTAAACATCGCGCAGATGATGCAGG
TGAAACGCTCCACATACGTTGCAGAGACCGCCCAGGAATTCAGAACAGCTTTTAACAACAGGGACTTCGG
CCACCTAGAATCTATCCTCTCCAGCCCTCGAAACGCAGAACTGCTCGACATCAACGGTATGGACCCGGAG
ACTGGCGATACCGTTCTGCACGAATTCGTCAAGAAAAGAGACGTCATCATGTGCCGTTGGTTGCTTGAAC
ACGGTGCTGACCCCTTCAAGAGAGACCGCAAGGGCAAACTGCCCATCGAGCTCGTTAGGAAAGTCAATGA
AAACGACACCGCCACCAACACCAAGATCGCCATCGACATCGAACTGAAAAAACTATTGGAAAGGGCCACC
AGGGAGCAAAGTGTCATCGACGTCACAAACAACAACTTGCACGAGGCCCCCACTTACAAAGGCTACCTGA
AAAAATGGACCAACTTCGCTCAAGGCTACAAATTGCGTTGGTTCATCCTTAGTAGCGATGGGAAACTATC
CTACTACATCGATCAGGCCGACACTAAGAATGCCTGCAGGGGCTCCCTAAACATGTCTTCGTGCTCTCTG
CATTTGGATTCGTCTGAAAAGTTGAAATTCGAAATTATCGGCGGTAACAACGGTGTTATCAGGTGGCATT
TAAAGGGGAACCACCCCATCGAGACAAATAGATGGGTTTGGGCCATCCAGGGCGCCATAAGATACGCAAA
GGACAGAGAAATTTTGCTGCACAATGGCCCCTATTCGCCTTCTCTGGCCTTAAGCCATGGCTTGTCATCC
AAAGTGTCCAATAAAGAAAACTTGCATGCAACTTCAAAACGGTTGACCAAGAGCCCGCATCTGTCCAAAT
CCACACTGACACAAAACGATCACGATAATGACGATGACAGCACTAACAACAACAACAACAAAAGTAATAA
TGATTATGACGATAATAATAATAATAATAATAATGACGATGATGATTATGATGATGATGATGAAAGTAGA
CCCCTCATAGAACCATTACCGTTGATTTCATCCAGAAGCCAAAGCTTAAGCGAAATCACTCCCGGTCCAC
ATTCTAGGAAGTCTACAGTCTCGTCTACAAGGGCAGCCGATATACCATCAGATGATGAGGGTTACTCTGA
GGACGATTCTGATGACGACGGTAACTCCTCTTACACAATGGAAAACGGCGGTGAAAACGATGGCGACGAA
GATCTAAATGCCATTTATGGTCCCTATATTCAAAAACTACACATGCTACAAAGATCCATTTCCATCGAGT
TGGCATCTTTGAACGAATTGCTGCAAGATAAACAACAACACGATGAGTACTGGAACACCGTCAACACTTC
TATTGAAACCGTCAGCGAATTTTTCGACAAATTAAATCGGTTGACCTCTCAAAGGGAAAAAAGAATGATT
GCCCAAATGACCAAGCAACGGGATGTTAACAATGTTTGGATTCAATCGGTAAAAGATCTGGAAATGGAAC
TGGTTGATAAAGACGAAAAATTGGTTGCCTTGGATAAAGAACGGAAAAATCTGAAAAAAATGCTTCAAAA
AAAATTGAACAATCAACCACAGGTTGAAACTGAGGCTAATGAAGAATCCGATGATGCAAATTCAATGATA
AAAGGATCCCAAGAATCAACAAATACCCTTGAGGAAATCGTAAAATTTATCGAAGCAACAAAGGAAAGTG
ATGAGGATTCTGACGCCGACGAATTTTTCGACGCAGAAGAAGCTGCTTCCGACAAAAAAGCCAATGATTC
GGAAGACTTAACCACAAACAAGGAGACTCCAGCTAATGCGAAACCACAAGAAGAAGCTCCTGAAGACGAG
AGCCTTATTGTGATCAGTTCTCCACAGGTGGAAAAGAAGAACCAACTATTAAAAGAGGGATCATTCGTCG
GATATGAAGACCCAGTGAGAACCAAACTGGCTTTAGACGAAGATAATCGTCCCAAGATTGGTCTCTGGTC
TGTTTTAAAGTCTATGGTCGGTCAAGACTTAACCAAACTAACTCTACCGGTATCGTTCAATGAGCCAACA
TCCTTACTACAGAGAGTATCTGAAGATATTGAGTATTCTCATATTCTTGACCAAGCTGCCACTTTTGAAG
ACTCCTCTTTAAGAATGCTATATGTAGCTGCCTTTACTGCATCAATGTACGCATCTACCACTAACAGAGT
GTCTAAACCATTCAACCCCTTACTCGGTGAAACTTTTGAATATGCCAGAACTGATGGTCAGTACCGATTC
TTCACCGAACAAGTCTCTCACCACCCACCTATCTCTGCTACTTGGACAGAATCGCCCAAATGGGATTTTT
ACGGTGAATGTAATGTTGATTCGTCATTCAATGGGCGCACGTTCGCCGTGCAACATTTAGGATTATGGTA
CATTACTATCCGGCCTGATCATAATATTAGTGTTCCCGAGGAAACTTATTCCTGGAAAAAACCAAATAAC
ACTGTTATCGGTATTTTAATGGGGAAACCACAAGTAGACAACAGTGGGGACGTCAAAGTCACAAACCATA
CCACAGGCGACTATTGTATGCTGCATTACAAAGCCCATGGCTGGACCTCAGCCGGTGCATATGAAGTCAG
AGGTGAAGTATTCAACAAGGACGATAAAAAATTATGGGTTCTTGGTGGGCATTGGAATGATTCCATTTAC
GGGAAAAAAGTAACTGCTAGAGGCGGAGAACTGACATTAGACAGAATAAAAACGGCAAATTCTGCCACGG
GAGGACCAAAACTAGATGGGTCTAAGTTTCTGATATGGAAAGCAAATGAAAGGCCTTCAGTGCCATTTAA
TTTAACGTCGTTTGCATTGACTTTGAATGCTTTGCCACCCCACTTGATACCATATTTAGCACCCACAGAT
AGTCGTTTAAGGCCCGATCAAAGGGCTATGGAAAATGGTGAATACGATAAAGCTGCCGCGGAAAAGCATC
GTGTTGAAGTAAAACAAAGGGCAGCAAAAAAAGAAAGGGAACAAAAAGGAGAAGAATACAGACCTAAGTG
GTTTGTCCAGGAGGAGCACCCCGTTACCAAAAGTCTATACTGGAAATTTAATGGAGAGTATTGGAACAAA
AGAAAAAATCATGACTTTAAAGATTGTGCTGATATTTTCTAAGCTGTGCAATGTAGTCACAATAACACTC
GTTCATTTGTATCCATTGCGAATGCCGGTACATCGGAAAACAGGATAGGACCTATTTAATTATATAGTAT
GAAGTATTCATAACTTCTTGAGGCATCAATACATCATATTCCATGAGCTGCGTGGCATTCATACTCATTG
ATTTAAAGGTTTTTTATTTTCATGGAAAAGATTAACCGGGCTGAACGAAATATATTAAAGATGCTAAAAC
TTATGCTTTCATTGACTTTCAATAGTGTCCACTAACCAAAAAAAAAAACTACTCTAACAAGGGATCCCCA
TGGATTCAAAGCCGATGGTACCCAATTCGCCCTATAGTGAGTCGTATTACGCGCGCTCACTGGCCGTCGT
TTTACAACGTCGTGACTGGGAAAACCCTGGCGTTACCCAACTTAATCGCCTTGCAGCACATCCCCCTTTC
GCCAGCTGGCGTAATAGCGAAGAGGCCCGCACCGATCGCCCTTCCCAACAGTTGCGCAGCCTGAATGGCG
AATGG
[124 nt withheld, positions 7426-7549]
C
[91 nt withheld, positions 7551-7641]
A
[49 nt withheld, positions 7643-7691]
CCTTTGACGTTGGAGTCCACGTTCTTT
[37 nt withheld, positions 7719-7755]
ACCCTATCTCGGTCTATTCTTTTGATTTATAAGGGATTTTGCCGATTTCGGCCTATTGGTTAAAAAATGA
GCTGATTTAACAAAAATTTAACGCGAATTTTAACAAAATATTAACGCTTACAATTTCCTGATGCGGTATT
TTCTCCTTACGCATCTGTGCGGTATTTCACACCGCATAGGGTAATAACTGATATAATTAAATTGAAGCTC
TAATTTGTGAGTTTAGTATACATGCATTTACTTATAATACAGTTTTTTAGTTTTGCTGGCCGCATCTTCT
CAAATATGCTTCCCAGCCTGCTTTTCTGTAACGTTCACCCTCTACCTTAGCATCCCTTCCCTTTGCAAAT
AGTCCTCTTCCAACAATAATAATGTCAGATCCTGTAGAGACCACATCATCCACGGTTCTATACTGTTGAC
CCAATGCGTCTCCCTTGTCATCTAAACCCACACCGGGTGTCATAATCAACCAATCGTAACCTTCATCTCT
TCCACCCATGTCTCTTTGAGCAATAAAGCCGATAACAAAATCTTTGTCGCTCTTCGCAATGTCAACAGTA
CCCTTAGTATATTCTCCAGTAGATAGGGAGCCCTTGCATGACAATTCTGCTAACATCAAAAGGCCTCTAG
GTTCCTTTGTTACTTCTTCTGCCGCCTGCTTCAAACCGCTAACAATACCTGGGCCCACCACACCGTGTGC
ATTCGTAATGTCTGCCCATTCTGCTATTCTGTATACACCCGCAGAGTACTGCAATTTGACTGTATTACCA
ATGTCAGCAAATTTTCTGTCTTCGAAGAGTAAAAAATTGTACTTGGCGGATAATGCCTTTAGCGGCTTAA
CTGTGCCCTCCATGGAAAAATCAGTCAAGATATCCACATGTGTTTTTAGTAAACAAATTTTGGGACCTAA
TGCTTCAACTAACTCCAGTAATTCCTTGGTGGTACGAACATCCAATGAAGCACACAAGTTTGTTTGCTTT
TCGTGCATGATATTAAATAGCTTGGCAGCAACAGGACTAGGATGAGTAGCAGCACGTTCCTTATATGTAG
CTTTCGACATGATTTATCTTCGTTTCCTGCAGGTTTTTGTTCTGTGCAGTTGGGTTAAGAATACTGGGCA
ATTTCATGTTTCTTCAACACTACATATGCGTATATATACCAATCTAAGTCTGTGCTCCTTCCTTCGTTCT
TCCTTCTGTTCGGAGATTACCGAATCAAAAAAATTTCAAGGAAACCGAAATCAAAAAAAAGAATAAAAAA
AAAATGATGAATTGAAAAGGTGGTATGGTGCACTCTCAGTACAATCTGCTCTGATGCCGCATAGTTAAGC
CAGCCCCGACACCCGCCAACACCCGCTGACGCGCCCTGACGGGCTTGTCTGCTCCCGGCA
